Addgene plasmid #210241: pUdO4s
Purpose: (Empty Backbone) low-copy plasmid for bacterial expression
Depositing lab: François-Xavier Campbell-Valois. Depositing organization: University of Ottawa. Publication: pUdOs: Concise Plasmids for Bacterial and Mammalian Cells. Manigat FO, Connell LB, Stewart BN, LePabic AR, Tessier CJG, Emlaw JR, Calvert ND, Rossl A, Shuhendler AJ, daCosta CJB, Campbell-Valois FX. ACS Synth Biol. 2024 Jan 18. doi: 10.1021/acssynbio.3c00408. PubMed 38235654.
Backbone
  Vector backbone: pUdO4s
  Backbone manufacturer: Host-Microbe Interactions lab
  Backbone size (bp): 3025
  Vector type: Bacterial Expression
Growth in bacteria
  Bacterial resistance: Spectinomycin, 50 μg/mL
  Growth temperature: 37°C
  Growth strain: DH5alpha
  Copy number: Low Copy
Gene/Insert
  Cloning method: Gibson Cloning
Terms and licenses: Academic/Nonprofit Terms; Industry Terms: Not Available to Industry
How to cite: pUdO4s was a gift from François-Xavier Campbell-Valois (Addgene plasmid # 210241 ; http://n2t.net/addgene:210241 ; RRID:Addgene_210241)
