[The description below was written by a language model from this plasmid's Addgene catalogue record and pLannotate feature annotations shown in this document.]
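Description:
pUdO4s is a compact, empty bacterial expression backbone of about 3 kb, designed as a minimal low-copy vector into which a gene of interest can be placed, with Gibson assembly recorded as the cloning method. It belongs to the pUdO series of concise plasmids. No insert is present, and the record does not describe a dedicated bacterial expression promoter for the cargo, so users would apparently supply regulatory elements with their insert or rely on the phage promoters noted below.

Replication depends on the pBBR1 system from Bordetella bronchiseptica. The oriV origin sits directly beside the pBBR1 Rep coding sequence, whose product is required for initiation at that origin. This replicon is known for its broad host range, which suggests the plasmid could be maintained in Gram-negative species beyond E. coli, although the catalogue entry lists only propagation in a standard E. coli cloning strain. Selection is by spectinomycin through the aadA aminoglycoside adenylyltransferase gene (SmR), which also confers streptomycin resistance. Upstream of this marker lie a short fragment of a gentamicin acetyltransferase gene and a partial class 1 integron Pc promoter. These are probably remnants of the cassette from which the marker was derived, and the Pc fragment may drive its expression. A small lacZα fragment is also annotated and is too short to be functional.

Between the origin and the resistance gene, convergently oriented T3 and T7 promoters flank a region of roughly 90 bp that most likely serves as the cloning site. They also provide standard priming sites for sequencing or for phage polymerase-driven transcription of an insert.
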