Features (pLannotate 1.2.2; 8 found; start..end, strand, type, name):
    220..882     -  CDS            pBBR1 Rep: replication protein for the broad-host-range plasmid pBBR1 from Bordetella bronchiseptica
    883..1654    -  rep_origin     pBBR1 oriV: replication origin of the broad-host-range plasmid pBBR1 from Bordetella bronchiseptica; requires the pBBR1 Rep protein for replication
   1655..1673    +  promoter       T3 promoter: promoter for bacteriophage T3 RNA polymerase
   1762..1780    -  promoter       T7 promoter: promoter for bacteriophage T7 RNA polymerase
   1781..2572    -  CDS            SmR: aminoglycoside adenylyltransferase (Murphy, 1985); aadA; confers resistance to spectinomycin and streptomycin
   2579..2635    -  CDS            GmR (fragment): gentamycin acetyltransferase; aacC1; confers resistance to gentamycin
   2811..2834    -  promoter       Pc promoter (fragment): intI1 (promoter lies within the coding sequence); class 1 integron promoter
   2890..2907    -  CDS            lacZα (fragment): LacZα fragment of β-galactosidase; lacZ fragment
>Addgene plasmid #210241 | pUdO4s | addgene full sequence | sequence record 443291 | Addgene NGS Result
CGGTCTAGACTTCCTGCAGGGTGGATCCAAATCGATAGACTAGTACGCGGCCGCAATTGTTTAAACTGGC
TAGCGAGAGCTCGCGAATTCGGTCTCGAACCGAAGACACTCGGCTCTTCGGAGCCTTTGGTCGAAAAAAA
AAGCCCGCACTGTCAGGTGCGGGCTTTTTTCTGTGTTTCCGCTAGTCACTTACCCGGGCATGGTCATAGC
TGTTTCCTGCTACCGGCGCGGCAGCGTGACCCGTGTCGGCGGCTCCAACGGCTCGCCATCGTCCAGAAAA
CACGGCTCATCGGGCATCGGCAGGCGCTGCTGCCCGCGTCGTTCCCATTCCTCCGTTTCGGTCAAGGCTG
GCAGGTCTGGTTCCATGCCCGGAATGCCGGGCTGGCTGGGCGGCTCCTCGCCGGGGCCGGTCGGTAGTTG
CTGCTCGCCCGGATACAGGGTCGGGATGCGGCGCAGGTCGCCATGCCCCAACAGCGATTCGTCCTGGTCG
TCGTGATCAACCACCACGGCGGCACTGAACACCGACAGGCGCAACTGGTCGCGGGGCTGGCCCCACGCCA
CGCGGTCATTGACCACGTAGGCCGACACGGTGCCGGGGCCGTTGAGCTTCACGACGGAGATCCAGCGCTC
GGCCACCAAGTCCTTGACTGCGTATTGGACCGTCCGCAAAGAACGTCCGATGAGCTTGGAAAGTGTCTTC
TGGCTGACCACCACGGCGTTCTGGTGGCCCATCTGCGCCACGAGGTGATGCAGCAGCATTGCCGCCGTGG
GTTTCCTCGCAATAAGCCCGGCCCACGCCTCATGCGCTTTGCGTTCCGTTTGCACCCAGTGACCGGGCTT
GTTCTTGGCTTGAATGCCGATTTCTCTGGACTGCGTGGCCATGCTTATCTCCATGCGGTAGGGGTGCCGC
ACGGTTGCGGCACCATGCGCAATCAGCTGCAACTTTTCGGCAGCGCGACAACAATTATGCGTTGCGTAAA
AGTGGCAGTCAATTACAGATTTTCTTTAACCTACGCAATGAGCTATTGCGGGGGGTGCCGCAATGAGCTG
TTGCGTACCCCCCTTTTTTAAGTTGTTGATTTTTAAGTCTTTCGCATTTCGCCCTATATCTAGTTCTTTG
GTGCCCAAAGAAGGGCACCCCTGCGGGGTTCCCCCACGCCTTCGGCGCGGCTCCCCCTCCGGCAAAAAGT
GGCCCCTCCGGGGCTTGTTGATCGACTGCGCGGCCTTCGGCCTTGCCCAAGGTGGCGCTGCCCCCTTGGA
ACCCCCGCACTCGCCGCCGTGAGGCTCGGGGGGCAGGCGGGCGGGCTTCGCCCTTCGACTGCCCCCACTC
GCATAGGCTTGGGTCGTTCCAGGCGCGTCAAGGCCAAGCCGCTGCGCGGTCGCTGCGCGAGCCTTGACCC
GCCTTCCACTTGGTGTCCAACCGGCAAGCGAAGCGCGCAGGCCGCAGGCCGGAGGCTTTTCCCCAGAGAA
AATTAAAAAAATTGATGGGGCAAGGCCGCAGGCCGCGCAGTTGGAGCCGGTGGGTATGTGGTCGAAGGCT
GGGTAGCCGGTGGGCAATCCCTGTGGTCAAGCTCGTGGGCAGGCGCAGCCTGTCCATCAGCTTGTCCAGC
AGGGTTGTCCACGGGCCGAGCGAAGCGAGCCAGCCGGTGGCCGCAATTAACCCTCACTAAAGGGTCACTT
ACCTAGGAAGGTTGAAAAATAAAAACGGCGCTAAAAAGCGCCGTTTTTTTTGACGGTGGTAGGCGCGCCT
CAATTAGTTACCCTATAGTGAGTCGTATTATTATTTGCCGACTACCTTGGTGATCTCGCCTTTCACGTAG
TGGACAAATTCTTCCAACTGATCTGCGCGCGAGGCCAAGCGATCTTCTTCTTGTCCAAGATAAGCCTGTC
TAGCTTCAAGTATGACGGGCTGATACTGGGCCGGCAGGCGCTCCATTGCCCAGTAGGCAGCGACATCCTT
CGGCGCGATTTTGCCGGTTACTGCGCTGTACCAAATGCGGGACAACGTAAGCACTACATTTCGCTCATCG
CCAGCCCAGTCGGGCGGCGAGTTCCATAGCGTTAAGGTTTCATTTAGCGCCTCAAATAGATCCTGTTCAG
GAACCGGATCAAAGAGTTCCTCCGCCGCTGGACCTACCAAGGCAACGCTATGTTCTCTTGCTTTTGTCAG
CAAGATAGCCAGATCAATGTCGATCGTGGCTGGCTCGAAGATACCTGCAAGAATGTCATTGCGCTGCCAT
TCTCCAAATTGCAGTTCGCGCTTAGCTGGATAACGCCACGGAATGATGTCGTCGTGCACAACAATGGTGA
CTTCTACAGCGCGGAGAATCTCGCTCTCTCCAGGGGAAGCCGAAGTTTCCAAAAGGTCGTTGATCAAAGC
TCGCCGCGTTGTTTCATCAAGCCTTACGGTCACCGTAACCAGCAAATCAATATCACTGTGTGGCTTCAGG
CCGCCATCCACTGCGGAGCCGTACAAATGTACGGCCAGCAACGTCGGTTCGAGATGGCGCTCGATGACGC
CAACTACCTCTGATAGTTGAGTCGATACTTCGGCGATCACCGCTTCCCTCATGATGTTTAACTTTGTTTT
AGGGCGACTGCCCTGCTGCGTAACATCGTTGCTGCTCCATAACATCAAACATCGACCCACGGCGTAACGC
GCTTGCTGCTTGGATGCCCGAGGCATAGACTGTACCCCAAAAAAACAGTCATAACAAGCCATGAAAACCG
CCACTGCGCCGTTACCACCGCTGCGTTCGGTCAAGGTTCTGGACCAGTTGCGTGAGCGCATACGCTACTT
GCATTACAGCTTACGAACCGAACAGGCTTATGTCCACTGGGTTCGTGCCTTCATCCGTTTCCACGGTGTG
CGTCACCCGGCAACCTTGGTGTAAAACGACGGCCAGTTAAGCTTAGGACCAAAACGAAAAAAGGCCCCCC
TTTCGGGAGGCCTCTTTTCTGGAATTTGGTACCGAGTCAGTTACTTACGTCGAAGAGCGACGTGTCTTCT
CTCAGAGACCGTGTCGA
